>Addgene plasmid #19628 | pGC93 | depositor full sequence | sequence record 9260 | Author sequence
AAGCTTGGGCTGCAGTTTGTGCAACAAATTGAGGAAGGCATTCTAGAGAAGAATTTCGGCATTTCGCAAT
GATACAAAATGAAGAGAATAAGGAAATGACGGTGAAATAACCGGTTTGAAGGTAAAAATGATAAAGTAGA
CAATTGAATTTTTCTAGTTCATTCTCCAACAATAAATTCACAACAAAACAAATCTGCCTAGATAAAAAAC
TAAAAGATATATCAAGAATACATCTAGAATCCTTTGCTGTAGAAGAATTGCTCAATAAGAACACGTGGAG
CTCCTTTAATTTTGATACGACCTTTCAACTCATCGACGTGACTGGCGATCGAATGTCCAAGATGTTCTTC
AAGATAGGAGCGGAGATCATTTTCGCAAGCCTGAAAGATATTTATGTTGATTCAGGATTTAATAATGTTC
CCAACTTACAAAAATGTCTCCGTCGAGGTCGACGGTATCGATAAGCTTGATATCACAAGTTTGTACAAAA
AAGCTGAACGAGAAACGTAAAATGATATAAATATCAATATATTAAATTAGATTTTGCATAAAAAACAGAC
TACATAATACTGTAAAACACAACATATCCAGTCATATTGGCGGCCGCATTAGGCACCCCAGGCTTTACAC
TTTATGCTTCCGGCTCGTATAATGTGTGGATTTTGAGTTAGGATCCGTCGAGATTTTCAGGAGCTAAGGA
AGCTAAAATGGAGAAAAAAATCACTGGATATACCACCGTTGATATATCCCAATGGCATCGTAAAGAACAT
TTTGAGGCATTTCAGTCAGTTGCTCAATGTACCTATAACCAGACCGTTCAGCTGGATATTACGGCCTTTT
TAAAGACCGTAAAGAAAAATAAGCACAAGTTTTATCCGGCCTTTATTCACATTCTTGCCCGCCTGATGAA
TGCTCATCCGGAATTCCGTATGGCAATGAAAGACGGTGAGCTGGTGATATGGGATAGTGTTCACCCTTGT
TACACCGTTTTCCATGAGCAAACTGAAACGTTTTCATCGCTCTGGAGTGAATACCACGACGATTTCCGGC
AGTTTCTACACATATATTCGCAAGATGTGGCGTGTTACGGTGAAAACCTGGCCTATTTCCCTAAAGGGTT
TATTGAGAATATGTTTTTCGTCTCAGCCAATCCCTGGGTGAGTTTCACCAGTTTTGATTTAAACGTGGCC
AATATGGACAACTTCTTCGCCCCCGTTTTCACCATGGGCAAATATTATACGCAAGGCGACAAGGTGCTGA
TGCCGCTGGCGATTCAGGTTCATCATGCCGTTTGTGATGGCTTCCATGTCGGCAGAATGCTTAATGAATT
ACAACAGTACTGCGATGAGTGGCAGGGCGGGGCGTAAACGCGTGGATCCGGCTTACTAAAAGCCAGATAA
CAGTATGCGTATTTGCGCGCTGATTTTTGCGGTATAAGAATATATACTGATATGTATACCCGAAGTATGT
CAAAAAGAGGTATGCTATGAAGCAGCGTATTACAGTGACAGTTGACAGCGACAGCTATCAGTTGCTCAAG
GCATATATGATGTCAATATCTCCGGTCTGGTAAGCACAACCATGCAGAATGAAGCCCGTCGTCTGCGTGC
CGAACGCTGGAAAGCGGAAAATCAGGAAGGGATGGCTGAGGTCGCCCGGTTTATTGAAATGAACGGCTCT
TTTGCTGACGAGAACAGGGGCTGGTGAAATGCAGTTTAAGGTTTACACCTATAAAAGAGAGAGCCGTTAT
CGTCTGTTTGTGGATGTACAGAGTGATATTATTGACACGCCCGGGCGACGGATGGTGATCCCCCTGGCCA
GTGCACGTCTGCTGTCAGATAAAGTCTCCCGTGAACTTTACCCGGTGGTGCATATCGGGGATGAAAGCTG
GCGCATGATGACCACCGATATGGCCAGTGTGCCGGTCTCCGTTATCGGGGAAGAAGTGGCTGATCTCAGC
CACCGCGAAAATGACATCAAAAACGCCATTAACCTGATGTTCTGGGGAATATAAATGTCAGGCTCCCTTA
TACACAGCCAGTCTGCAGGTCGACCATAGTGACTGGATATGTTGTGTTTTACAGCATTATGTAGTCTGTT
TTTTATGCAAAATCTAATTTAATATATTGATATTTATATCATTTTACGTTTCTCGTTCAGCTTTCTTGTA
CAAAGTGGTGATATCAGATCCACTAGTTCTAGCTTCAAAAGCGCTCTGAAGTTCCTATACTTTCTAGAGA
ATAGGAACTTCGGAATAGGAACTTCAAGATCCCCGGGTACCGAGCTCAGAAAAAATGACTGCTCCAAAGA
AGAAGCGTAAGGTACCGGCAGAAAAAATGACTGCTCCAAAGAAGAAGCGTAAGGTACCGGCAGAAAAAAT
GACTGCTCCAAAGAAGAAGCGTAAGGTACCGGCAGAAAAAATGACTGCTCCAAAGAAGAAGCGTAAGGTA
CCGGTAGAAAAAATGAGTAAAGGAGAAGAACTTTTCACTGGAGTTGTCCCAATTCTTGTTGAATTAGATG
GTGATGTTAATGGGCACAAATTTTCTGTCAGTGGAGAGGGTGAAGGTGATGCAACATACGGAAAACTTAC
CCTTAAATTTATTTGCACTACTGGAAAACTACCTGTTCCATGGGTAAGTTTAAACATATATATACTAACT
AACCCTGATTATTTAAATTTTCAGCCAACACTTGTCACTACTTTCTGTTATGGTGTTCAATGCTTCTCGA
GATACCCAGATCATATGAAACGGCATGACTTTTTCAAGAGTGCCATGCCCGAAGGTTATGTACAGGAAAG
AACTATATTTTTCAAAGATGACGGGAACTACAAGACACGTAAGTTTAAACAGTTCGGTACTAACTAACCA
TACATATTTAAATTTTCAGGTGCTGAAGTCAAGTTTGAAGGTGATACCCTTGTTAATAGAATCGAGTTAA
AAGGTATTGATTTTAAAGAAGATGGAAACATTCTTGGACACAAATTGGAATACAACTATAACTCACACAA
TGTATACATCATGGCAGACAAACAAAAGAATGGAATCAAAGTTGTAAGTTTAAACATGATTTTACTAACT
AACTAATCTGATTTAAATTTTCAGAACTTCAAAATTAGACACAACATTGAAGATGGAAGCGTTCAACTAG
CAGACCATTATCAACAAAATACTCCAATTGGCGATGGCCCTGTCCTTTTACCAGACAACCATTACCTGTC
CACACAATCTGCCCTTTCGAAAGATCCCAACGAAAAGAGAGACCACATGGTCCTTCTTGAGTTTGTAACA
GCTGCTGGGATTACACATGGCATGGACGAACTATACAAAAGCCCACAAGCTTTGGAATTCGCTAGCCGGC
CATACAAGTAATCCGGATGATCGACGCCAACGTCGTTGAATTTTCAAATTTTAAATACTGAATATTTGTT
TTTTTTCCTATTATTTATTTATTCTCTTTGTGTTTTTTTTCTTGCTTTCTAAAAAATTAATTCAATCCAA
ATCTAAACATGAGCGGTTTTTTTTCTCTTTCCGTCTCCCAATTCGTATTCCGCTCCTCTCATCTGAACAC
AATGTGCAAGTTTATTTATCTTCTCGCTTTCATTTCATTAGGACGTGGGGGGAATTGGTGGAAGGGGGAA
ACACACAAAAGGATGATGGAAATGAAATAAGGACACACAATATGCAACAACATTCAATTCAGAAATATGG
AGGAAGGTTTAAAAGAAAACATAAAAATATATAGAGGAGGAAGGAAAACTAGTCTAGAATCCTATGCTTG
CACTTTGAGCCAATTTATCCAAGTCCTTGTAAAAAGTATTCGAAAATTGTTAACGGATAAAATGTTTATT
ATAATATCAAAAACAATTTGTCAGTTGACCACTTTTTGATATATTTGACAGAAACCGGGATGAATTGGCT
CAAAGTTAGGGCGCCCTTCTATTACAGGGTTTCTGATAACAAACCGGTTATTAACTCCCAACAAGGGATG
ATTTCAATTCATCATGCTCAAATTGACCCAAATTAAGTTACATGACAAATTCATCGCCCTTTTCAACTCT
TCTTGGCTCATCATCTGTTATTCTGTTCCTATTCTGTCTGCACCCTATACCCCTTTGCATACTCTCTCGT
CATTCCTTTCTTGGATAGTGTCTTCTTCTCCCCAGCTCTGCTACTTCTATGACTTGCGCCCGCTGCTTTT
CCGCTCGTTCCTCTCCTCTCTGACGTCTTCTTCTGCTTCTTTTCTCCTTCCTTTTTCCCTTCTCAATCTT
CCTCTTTTTCCCATTTCTGTCAATCATTCGAAGAAGAAGAAGAAGAAGACCCTCATTCATTTCATTTTTT
TTTCTGTCGGTGTGTGCTGCTCGGTTAAGAGTGAGCTCTCTATTCCACGTCTTCTTCTTTTTCTTCTTCG
ATTCGAATCAATCACTCCACCAAAACGCATTCGTTTTTGGGATTCACCCCGCGGTTCGCAACAGGTTTCT
TTTTCAAATTATTAGCGTTATAAATAGAAAAATGGTGGAGTTTCAATAAAAATGATAATTTACAAAGTGT
ATTTTGATTACATGTACTCAAAAAGGTTGAAATTTTTCATACCAGTTTTCCGGAAATCCATCTGATATCA
TTATCGTATTTTTCTTTTTAAAAATGTTTTCAAAAAAAAACAAAATATAGCTGGTTATTTGGCACCCTCT
AATTACCATTTTCCTGTCACACCACACTCTTTTCCTTCTTCCACTTCTTTCCGTTTTCAGCCGCTTCCAA
CCAAACCGATATGAAAGCCGAGCAACAACAATCGATTCCACCCGGCTCGGCGACCTTCCCGTCGCAGGTG
AGACTCAGAAAACTAGAGAAACCGCTCAACTAACTCTTGATATCCGATTTCATTCTTTTCTCTTTTCTTT
TTGTTGAACTTTTCCATATTTCCAGATGCCACGGCCACCACCAAGCACCGAACAAGGAATCACAACGGAA
TCGGAGCTTGCGAAGAAAGCTCAAATCACTCCGAACGACGTTTTAGCACTTCCGGGAATCACTCAAGGTA
TCTTGCTCCCTTTGGATTTCAGTTTAAAACATAAATTTAGGATTCTTATGCTCCCCATCTGCGAACATCT
ATAACATCGAGTTCACCAAGTTCCAAATCCGTGATCTGGACACTGAGCAAGTGCTTTTCGAGATCGCCAA
ACCGGAGAACGATCAGGAGAATGATGAGTCGCCACAGGAGTCGGCAAGATACGTGCGTTATAGATTTGCT
CCAAACTTTTTGAAACTCAAAACGGTCGGAGCAACTGTGGAATTCAAAGTAGGAGACATCCCAATCCATC
ATTTCCGAATGATCGAACGTCACTTCTTCAAAGATCGCCTTCTGAAGTGTTTTGACTTTGAATTCGGATT
CTGTATTCCGAATTCACGAAACAACTGTGAACATATCTATGAGTTCCCTCAACTCTCTCAACAACTCAGT
GAGTCATTATTCTAAAAAGTACAATTCAAAAGACTAATCTCTTTTTCAGTGGACGACATGATCAACAATC
CAAACGAGACTCGTTCTGACAGCTTCTATTTCGTCGATAACAAACTCGTCATGCACAACAAAGCCGACTA
CTCATATGATGCATAAATATTTAATACAAAAATGTTCTGGATAATTATTCTGTCGAATAGAAAAAAAACT
CCAAATGTGATTAAATTCCAATAATTCCTGTCTAGTTTGTTCCTTCCCCTTCCCCTTCTCATGTTCAATG
CATTCCTAAGCTTTTCAGTTCCCCCCTTGTTTCTATATTTTTTCGCTGTCCTGTCACACTCGCTAAAAAC
ACTAATCACACGGAAATCTGTTTTCAATAAAAACTCCAACTTTAACTCATTTTCAATTTCAACTGAAAGA
TTTTTTCATTAGAGAATGTCTAGGCATGCAAGCTAGCTTCAAAAGCGCTCTGAAGTTCCTATACTTTCTA
GAGAATAGGAACTTCGGAATAGGAACTTCAAGATCCCCGGGATTGGCCAAAGGACCCAAAGGTATGTTTC
GAATGATACTAACATAACATAGAACATTTTCAGGAGGACCCTTGGAGGGTACCGAGCTCAGAAAAAATGA
CTGCTCCAAAGAAGAAGCGTAAGGTACCGGTGGGTGAAGACCAGAAACAGCACCTCGAACTGAGCCGCGA
TATTGCCCAGCGTTTCAACGCGCTGTATGGCGAGATCGATCCCGTCGTTTTACAACGTCGTGACTGGGAA
AACCCTGGCGTTACCCAACTTAATCGCCTTGCAGCACATCCCCCTTTCGCCAGCTGGCGTAATAGCGAAG
AGGCCCGCACCGATCGCCCTTCCCAACAGTTGCGAAGGTAAGTTTAAACAGATCCATACTAACTAACTTG
TTCTGACATAATTTTCAGCTTGAATGGCGAATGGCGCTTTGCCTGGTTTCCGGCACCAGAAGCGGTGCCG
GAAAGCTGGCTGGAGTGCGATCTTCCTGAGGCCGATACTGTCGTCGTCCCCTCAAACTGGCAGATGCACG
GTTACGATGCGCCCATCTACACCAACGTAACCTATCCCATTACGGTCAATCCGCCGTTTGTTCCCACGGA
GAATCCGACGGGTTGTTACTCGCTCACATTTAATGTTGATGAAAGCTGGCTACAGGAAGGCCAGACGCGA
ATTATTTTTGATGGCGTTAACTCGGCGTTTCATCTGTGGTGCAACGGGCGCTGGGTCGGTTACGGCCAGG
TAAGTTTAATTAAGTTGATACTAACTAACAAAGATCTGATTAATTTTCAGGACAGTCGTTTGCCGTCTGA
ATTTGACCTGAGCGCATTTTTACGCGCCGGAGAAAACCGCCTCGCGGTGATGGTGCTGCGTTGGAGTGAC
GGCAGTTATCTGGAAGATCAGGATATGTGGCGGATGAGCGGCATTTTCCGTGACGTCTCGTTGCTGCATA
AACCGACTACACAAATCAGCGATTTCCATGTTGCCACTCGCTTTAATGATGATTTCTCCCGCGCTGTACT
GGAGGCTGAAGTCCAGGTAAGTTTAAACAGGATCTTACTAACTAACATGCTAACACTGAATTTTCAGATG
TGCGGCGAGTTGCGTGACTACCTACGGGTAACAGTTTCTTTATGGCAGGGTGAAACGCAGGTCGCCAGCG
GCACCGCGCCTTTCGGCGGTGAAATTATCGATGAGCGTGGTGGTTATGCCGATCGCGTCACACTACGTCT
GAACGTCGAAAACCCGAAACTGTGGAGCGCCGAAATCCCGAATCTCTATCGTGCGGTGGTTGAACTGCAC
ACCGCCGACGGCACGCTGATTGAAGCAGAAGCCTGCGATGTCGGTTTCCGCGAGGTGCGGATTGAAAATG
GTCTGCTGCTGCTGAACGGCAAGCCGTTGCTGATTCGAGGCGTTAACCGTCACGAGCATCATCCTCTGCA
TGGTCAGGTCATGGATGAGCAGACGATGGTGCAGGATGTAAGTTTAAACTATTCGTTACTAACTAACTTT
AAACATTTAAATTTTCAGATCCTGCTGATGAAGCAGAACAACTTTAACGCCGTGCGCTGTTCGCATTATC
CGAACCATCCGCTGTGGTACACGCTGTGCGACCGCTACGGCCTGTATGTGGTGGATGAAGCCAATATTGA
AACCCACGGCATGGTGCCAATGAATCGTCTGACCGATGATCCGCGCTGGCTACCGGCGATGAGCGAACGC
GTAACGCGAATGGTGCAGCGCGATCGTAATCACCCGAGTGTGATCATCTGGTCGCTGGGGAATGGTAAGT
TTAAACAGTTGAATACTAACTAACGGAGATCTTTGAAATTTTCAGAATCAGGCCACGGCGCTAATCACGA
CGCGCTGTATCGCTGGATCAAATCTGTCGATCCTTCCCGCCCGGTGCAGTATGAAGGCGGCGGAGCCGAC
ACCACGGCCACCGATATTATTTGCCCGATGTACGCGCGCGTGGATGAAGACCAGCCCTTCCCGGCTGTGC
CGAAATGGTCCATCAAAAAATGGCTTTCGCTACCTGGAGAGACGCGCCCGCTGATTCTTTGCGAGGTAAG
TTTAAACAGAACTCTACTAACTAACACATTAGATCCTAATTTTCAGTACGCTCACGCGATGGGCAACAGT
CTTGGCGGTTTCGCTAAATACTGGCAGGCGTTTCGTCAGTATCCCCGTTTACAGGGCGGCTTCGTCTGGG
ACTGGGTGGATCAGTCGCTGATTAAATATGATGAAAACGGCAACCCGTGGTCGGCTTACGGCGGTGATTT
TGGCGATACGCCGAACGATCGCCAGTTCTGTATGAACGGTCTGGTCTTTGCCGACCGCACGCCGCATCCA
GCGTAAGTTTAAACAATAACCTACTAACTAACGTAGATAATTTAAATTTTCAGGCTGACGGAAGCAAAAC
ACCAGCAGCAGTTTTTCCAGTTCCGTTTATCCGGGCAAACCATCGAAGTGACCAGCGAATACCTGTTCCG
TCATAGCGATAACGAGCTCCTGCACTGGATGGTGGCGCTGGATGGTAAGCCGCTGGCAAGCGGTGAAGTG
CCTCTGGATGTCGCTCCACAAGGTAAACAGTTGATTGAACTGCCTGAACTACCGCAGCCGGAGAGCGCCG
GGCAACTCTGGCTCACAGTACGCGTAGTGCAACCGAACGCGACCGCATGGTCAGAAGCCGGGCACATCAG
CGCATGGCAGCAGTGGAGGTAAGTTTAAACAAGATCCTACTAACTAACTCTACATTGATGAATTTTCAGA
CTGGCGGAAAACCTCAGTGTGACGCTCCCCGCCGCGTCCCACGCCATCCCGCATCTGACCACCAGCGAAA
TGGATTTTTGCATCGAGCTGGGTAATAAGCGTTGGCAATTTAACCGCCAGTCAGGCTTTCTTTCACAGAT
GTGGATTGGCGATAAAAAACAACTGCTGACGCCGCTGCGCGATCAGTTCACCCGTGCACCGCTGGATAAC
GACATTGGCGTAAGTGAAGCGACCCGCATTGACCCTAACGCCTGGGTCGGTAAGTTTAAACAAAGTTGTA
CTAACTAACGAAGATCTTGATAATTTTCAGAACGCTGGAAGGCGGCGGGCCATTACCAGGCCGAAGCAGC
GTTGTTGCAGTGCACGGCAGATACACTTGCTGATGCGGTGCTGATTACGACCGCTCACGCGTGGCAGCAT
CAGGGGAAAACCTTATTTATCAGCCGGAAAACCTACCGGATTGATGGTAGTGGTCAAATGGCGATTACCG
TTGATGTTGAAGTGGCGAGCGATACACCGCATCCGGCGCGGATTGGCCTGAACTGCCAGCTGGCGCAGGT
AGCAGAGCGGGTAAACTGGCTCGGATTAGGGCCGCAAGAAAACTATCCCGACCGCCTTACTGCCGCCTGT
TTTGACCGCTGGGATCTGCCATTGTCAGACATGTAGTAAGTTTAAACTTGATAGTACTAACTAACATGTT
TCATTTAAATTTTCAGTACCCCGTACGTCTTCCCGAGCGAAAACGGTCTGCGCTGCGGGACGCGCGAATT
GAATTATGGCCCACACCAGTGGCGCGGCGACTTCCAGTTCAACATCAGCCGCTACAGTCAACAGCAACTG
ATGGAAACCAGCCATCGCCATCTGCTGCACGCGGAAGAAGGCACATGGCTGAATATCGACGGTTTCCATA
TGGGGATTGGTGGCGACGACTCCTGGAGCCCGTCAGTATCGGCGGAATTCCAACTGAGCGCCGGTCGCTA
CCATTACCAACTTGTCTGGTGTCAAAAATAATAGGGGCCGCTGTCATCAGAGTAAGTTTAAACTGAGTTC
TACTAACTAACGAGTAATATTTAAATTTTCAGCATCTCGCGCCCGTGCCTCTGACTTCTAAGTCCAATTA
CTCTTCAACATCCCTACATGCTCTTTCTCCCTGTGCTCCCACCCCCTATTTTTGTTATTATCAAAAAAAC
TTCTTCTTAATTTCTTTGTTTTTTAGCTTCTTTTAAGTCACCTCTAACAATGAAATTGTGTAGATTCAAA
AATAGAATTAATTCGTAATAAAAAGTCGAAAAAAATTGTGCTCCCTCCCCCCATTAATAATAATTCTATC
CCAAAATCTACACAATGTTCTGTGTACACTTCTTATGTTTTTTTTACTTCTGATAAATTTTTTTTGAAAC
ATCATAGAAAAAACCGCACACAAAATACCTTATCATATGTTACGTTTCAGTTTATGACCGCAATTTTTAT
TTCTTCGCACGTCTGGGCCTCTCATGACGTCAAATCATGCTCATCGTGAAAAAGTTTTGGAGTATTTTTG
GAATTTTTCAATCAAGTGAAAGTTTATGAAATTAATTTTCCTGCTTTTGCTTTTTGGGGGTTTCCCCTAT
TGTTTGTCAAGAGTTTCGAGGACGGCGTTTTTCTTGCTAAAATCACAAGTATTGATGAGCACGATGCAAG
AAAGATCGGAAGAAGGTTTGGGTTTGAGGCTCAGTGGAAGGTGAGTAGAAGTTGATAATTTGAAAGTGGA
GTAGTGTCTATGGGGTTTTTGCCTTAAATGACAGAATACATTCCCAATATACCAAACATAACTGTTTCCT
ACTAGTAAAAAATAAGCAAAGAAATTAGGCGAACGATGAGAATTGTCCTCGCTTGGGCCCTTTCGTCTCG
CGCGTTTCGGTGATGACGGTGAAAACCTCTGACACATGCAGCTCCCGGAGACGGTCACAGCTTGTCTGTA
AGCGGATGCCGGGAGCAGACAAGCCCGTCAGGGCGCGTCAGCGGGTGTTGGCGGGTGTCGGGGCTGGCTT
AACTATGCGGCATCAGAGCAGATTGTACTGAGAGTGCACCATATGCGGTGTGAAATACCGCACAGATGCG
TAAGGAGAAAATACCGCATCAGGCGGCCTTAAGGGCCTCGTGATACGCCTATTTTTATAGGTTAATGTCA
TGATAATAATGGTTTCTTAGACGTCAGGTGGCACTTTTCGGGGAAATGTGCGCGGAACCCCTATTTGTTT
ATTTTTCTAAATACATTCAAATATGTATCCGCTCATGAGACAATAACCCTGATAAATGCTTCAATAATAT
TGAAAAAGGAAGAGTATGAGTATTCAACATTTCCGTGTCGCCCTTATTCCCTTTTTTGCGGCATTTTGCC
TTCCTGTTTTTGCTCACCCAGAAACGCTGGTGAAAGTAAAAGATGCTGAAGATCAGTTGGGTGCACGAGT
GGGTTACATCGAACTGGATCTCAACAGCGGTAAGATCCTTGAGAGTTTTCGCCCCGAAGAACGTTTTCCA
ATGATGAGCACTTTTAAAGTTCTGCTATGTGGCGCGGTATTATCCCGTATTGACGCCGGGCAAGAGCAAC
TCGGTCGCCGCATACACTATTCTCAGAATGACTTGGTTGAGTACTCACCAGTCACAGAAAAGCATCTTAC
GGATGGCATGACAGTAAGAGAATTATGCAGTGCTGCCATAACCATGAGTGATAACACTGCGGCCAACTTA
CTTCTGACAACGATCGGAGGACCGAAGGAGCTAACCGCTTTTTTGCACAACATGGGGGATCATGTAACTC
GCCTTGATCGTTGGGAACCGGAGCTGAATGAAGCCATACCAAACGACGAGCGTGACACCACGATGCCTGT
AGCAATGGCAACAACGTTGCGCAAACTATTAACTGGCGAACTACTTACTCTAGCTTCCCGGCAACAATTA
ATAGACTGGATGGAGGCGGATAAAGTTGCAGGACCACTTCTGCGCTCGGCCCTTCCGGCTGGCTGGTTTA
TTGCTGATAAATCTGGAGCCGGTGAGCGTGGGTCTCGCGGTATCATTGCAGCACTGGGGCCAGATGGTAA
GCCCTCCCGTATCGTAGTTATCTACACGACGGGGAGTCAGGCAACTATGGATGAACGAAATAGACAGATC
GCTGAGATAGGTGCCTCACTGATTAAGCATTGGTAACTGTCAGACCAAGTTTACTCATATATACTTTAGA
TTGATTTAAAACTTCATTTTTAATTTAAAAGGATCTAGGTGAAGATCCTTTTTGATAATCTCATGACCAA
AATCCCTTAACGTGAGTTTTCGTTCCACTGAGCGTCAGACCCCGTAGAAAAGATCAAAGGATCTTCTTGA
GATCCTTTTTTTCTGCGCGTAATCTGCTGCTTGCAAACAAAAAAACCACCGCTACCAGCGGTGGTTTGTT
TGCCGGATCAAGAGCTACCAACTCTTTTTCCGAAGGTAACTGGCTTCAGCAGAGCGCAGATACCAAATAC
TGTCCTTCTAGTGTAGCCGTAGTTAGGCCACCACTTCAAGAACTCTGTAGCACCGCCTACATACCTCGCT
CTGCTAATCCTGTTACCAGTGGCTGCTGCCAGTGGCGATAAGTCGTGTCTTACCGGGTTGGACTCAAGAC
GATAGTTACCGGATAAGGCGCAGCGGTCGGGCTGAACGGGGGGTTCGTGCACACAGCCCAGCTTGGAGCG
AACGACCTACACCGAACTGAGATACCTACAGCGTGAGCATTGAGAAAGCGCCACGCTTCCCGAAGGGAGA
AAGGCGGACAGGTATCCGGTAAGCGGCAGGGTCGGAACAGGAGAGCGCACGAGGGAGCTTCCAGGGGGAA
ACGCCTGGTATCTTTATAGTCCTGTCGGGTTTCGCCACCTCTGACTTGAGCGTCGATTTTTGTGATGCTC
GTCAGGGGGGCGGAGCCTATGGAAAAACGCCAGCAACGCGGCCTTTTTACGGTTCCTGGCCTTTTGCTGG
CCTTTTGCTCACATGTTCTTTCCTGCGTTATCCCCTGATTCTGTGGATAACCGTATTACCGCCTTTGAGT
GAGCTGATACCGCTCGCCGCAGCCGAACGACCGAGCGCAGCGAGTCAGTGAGCGAGGAAGCGGAAGAGCG
CCCAATACGCAAACCGCCTCTCCCCGCGCGTTGGCCGATTCATTAATGCAGCTGGCACGACAGGTTTCCC
GACTGGAAAGCGGGCAGTGAGCGCAACGCAATTAATGTGAGTTAGCTCACTCATTAGGCACCCCAGGCTT
TACACTTTATGCTTCCGGCTCGTATGTTGTGTGGAATTGTGAGCGGATAACAATTTCACACAGGAAACAG
CTATGACCATGATTACGCCAAGCTGTAAGTTTAAACATGATCTTACTAACTAACTATTCTCATTTAAATT
TTCAGAGCTTAAAAATGGCTGAAATCACTCACAACGATGGATACGCTAACAACTTGGAAATGAAAT
Features (pLannotate 1.2.2; 28 found; start..end, strand, type, name):
    237..392     -  CDS            mrpl-49 (fragment): RM49_CAEEL - Protein inferred from homology: Swiss-Prot protein existence level 3. From Caenorhabditis elegans.
    443..474     -  misc_feature   MCS (fragment): pBluescript multiple cloning site
    475..594     +  protein_bind   attR1: mutant version of attR; recombination site for the Gateway® LR reaction LR Clonase™
    624..654     +  promoter       lac UV5 promoter: E. coli lac promoter with an "up" mutation
    678..707     +  promoter       cat promoter (fragment): promoter of the E. coli cat gene encoding chloramphenicol acetyltransferase
    708..1367    +  CDS            CmR: chloramphenicol acetyltransferase; cat; confers resistance to chloramphenicol
   1546..1704    +  CDS            ccdA (fragment): CCDA_ECO57 - Also known as H, letA. Experimental evidence at protein level: Swiss-Prot protein existence level 1. Antitoxin component of a type II toxin-antitoxin (TA) system which inhibits the post-segregational killing (PSK) of plasmid-free cells, also referred to as a plasmid addiction system. Binds to and blocks the activity of CcdB; will also remove bound CcdB protein from the CcdB-GyrA complex by forming a CcdA-CcdB complex, a process termed rejuvenation. Functions as a transcriptional corepressor for the ccdAB operon, repression also requires CcdB (By similarity). From Escherichia coli
   1709..2011    +  CDS            ccdB: CCDB_ECOLI - Also known as G, letB, letD. Experimental evidence at protein level: Swiss-Prot protein existence level 1. Toxic component of a type II toxin-antitoxin (TA) system, functioning in plasmid maintainence. Responsible for the post- segregational killing (PSK) of plasmid-free cells, also referred to as a plasmid addiction system. Half-life of over 2 hours. Cell killing by CcdB is accompanied by filamentation, defects in chromosome and plasmid segregation, defects in cell division, formation of anucleate cells, decreased DNA synthesis and plasmid loss. Interferes with the activity of DN
   2055..2176    -  protein_bind   attR3: mutant version of attR; recombination site for the Gateway® LR reaction LR Clonase™
   2158..2178    -  protein_bind   attB2: mutant version of attB; core recombination site for the Gateway® BP reaction BP Clonase™
   2218..2265    -  protein_bind   FRT: FLP-mediated recombination occurs in the 8-bp core sequence TCTAGAAA (Turan and Bode, 2011). FLP recombinase from the Saccharomyces cerevisiae 2μ plasmid
   2268..2287    -  misc_feature   MCS (fragment): pUC18/19 multiple cloning site
   2466..3326    +  CDS            sg25: sg25 is a basic (constitutively fluorescent) green fluorescent protein published in 1997, derived from Aequorea victoria.
   4643..4660    -  misc_feature   P element 5' end (fragment): No description available
   4771..5613    +  CDS            unc-119: UN119_CAEEL - Experimental evidence at protein level: Swiss-Prot protein existence level 1. Myristoyl-binding protein that acts as a cargo adapter: specifically binds the myristoyl moiety of a subset of N-terminally myristoylated proteins and is required for their localization. Plays a key role in ciliary membrane localization of proteins. Required for the establishment or function of the nervous system. From Caenorhabditis elegans.
   5932..5979    -  protein_bind   FRT: FLP-mediated recombination occurs in the 8-bp core sequence TCTAGAAA (Turan and Bode, 2011). FLP recombinase from the Saccharomyces cerevisiae 2μ plasmid
   6114..6197    +  CDS            trpS (fragment): SYW_ECOLI - Experimental evidence at protein level: Swiss-Prot protein existence level 1. Catalyzes the attachment of tryptophan to tRNA(Trp). Amino acylates tRNA(Trp) with both L- and D-tryptophan, although D-tryptophan is a poor substrate (PubMed:10918062). From Escherichia coli (strain K12).
   6204..9758    +  CDS            lacZ: BGAL_ECOLI - Experimental evidence at protein level: Swiss-Prot protein existence level 1. From Escherichia coli (strain K12).
  10375..10470   +  CDS            aex-5 (fragment): AEX5_CAEEL - Also known as kpc-3 From Caenorhabditis elegans.
  10637..10672   +  CDS            rop (fragment): Rop protein, which maintains plasmids at low copy number; rop
  10774..10873   +  misc_feature   bom (fragment): basis of mobility region from pBR322
  10971..11075   +  promoter       AmpR promoter: bla
  11076..11936   +  CDS            AmpR: β-lactamase; bla; confers resistance to ampicillin, carbenicillin, and related antibiotics
  12107..12695   +  rep_origin     ori: high-copy-number ColE1/pMB1/pBR322/pUC origin of replication
  12878..12970   +  CDS            lacI (fragment): lac repressor; lacI; The lac repressor binds to the lac operator to inhibit transcription in E. coli. This inhibition can be relieved by adding lactose or isopropyl-β-D-thiogalactopyranoside (IPTG).
  12983..13004   +  protein_bind   CAP binding site: CAP binding activates transcription in the presence of cAMP. E. coli catabolite activator protein
  13019..13049   +  promoter       lac promoter: promoter for the E. coli lac operon
  13053..13075   +  protein_bind   lac operator (fragment): The lac repressor binds to the lac operator to inhibit transcription in E. coli. This inhibition can be relieved by adding lactose or isopropyl-β-D-thiogalactopyranoside (IPTG). lac repressor encoded by lacI
