[The description below was written by a language model from this plasmid's Addgene catalogue record and pLannotate feature annotations shown in this document.]
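Description:
pGC93 is a 13.2 kb Gateway destination vector for *C. elegans* expression, built on the pGC91 backbone as part of a "FLP-Out" system for controlled gene expression. It replicates in *E. coli* from a high-copy ColE1/pUC-type origin and carries AmpR on the backbone plus a chloramphenicol resistance gene inside the Gateway cassette, so it is selected with both antibiotics. Because the cassette also encodes the CcdB gyrase toxin, the plasmid is propagated in the ccdB-tolerant strain DB3.1.

The payload begins with an attR1–CmR–ccdB–attR2 cassette (the second site is labelled attR3 by the automated annotation, whereas the catalogue name gives R1-R2). No worm promoter is present. The user supplies one by LR recombination from an entry clone, which replaces the counter-selectable cassette.

Downstream lie two FRT sites in the same orientation, flanking a block that contains a 4xNLS-GFP coding region (an *Aequorea victoria* GFP variant) with the let-858 3′ end, followed by the *C. briggsae* unc-119(+) rescue gene, commonly used as a transformation marker in unc-119 mutant worms. After the second FRT comes 1xNLS-lacZ with the unc-54 3′ UTR. In this arrangement the inserted promoter initially drives nuclear GFP, and the let-858 3′ region terminates the transcript before lacZ. When yeast FLP recombinase is provided, the FRT-flanked block is excised, bringing nuclear β-galactosidase under the promoter's control.

The construct therefore serves as a reporter for testing promoter- and FLP-dependent switching of expression, such as spatially or temporally restricted activation. The depositor notes that minor sequence mismatches between the repository and depositor sequences do not affect function.
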