Addgene plasmid #19628: pGC93
Depositing lab: Jane Hubbard. Depositing organization: NYU Grossman School of Medicine. Publication: A "FLP-Out" system for controlled gene expression in Caenorhabditis elegans. Voutev R, Hubbard EJ. Genetics. 2008 Sep;180(1):103-19. doi: 10.1534/genetics.108.090274. PubMed 18723890.
Backbone
  Vector backbone: pGC91
  Vector type: Worm Expression ; FLP/FRT, destination vector
Growth in bacteria
  Bacterial resistance: Chloramphenicol and Ampicillin, 25 & 100 μg/mL
  Growth temperature: 37°C
  Growth strain: DB3.1
  Growth instructions: DB3.1 cells
  Copy number: High Copy
Gene/Insert
  Gene/Insert name: Gateway(R1-R2)<4xNLS-GFP::let-858(3’)-(Cbr)unc-119(+)<1xNLS-lacZ::unc-54(3’)
  Species: C. elegans (nematode), S. cerevisiae (budding yeast); A. victoria
  Cloning method: Restriction Enzyme
  Sequencing primers: 5′ M13R
Terms and licenses: Academic/Nonprofit Terms; Industry Terms: Not Available to Industry
Depositor comments: Sequence mismatches between Addgene sequence and depositor sequence do not affect function.
How to cite: pGC93 was a gift from Jane Hubbard (Addgene plasmid # 19628 ; http://n2t.net/addgene:19628 ; RRID:Addgene_19628)
