>Addgene plasmid #19628 | pGC93 | addgene partial sequence | sequence record 25453 | 19628 with GFP-R
TCTNCTTTACTCATTTTTTCTACCGGTACCTTACGCTTCTTCTTTGGAGCAGTCATTTTTTCTGCCGGTA
CCTTACGCTTCTTCTTTGGAGCAGTCATTTTTTCTGCCGGTACCTTACGCTTCTTCTTTGGAGCAGTCAT
TTTTTCTGCCGGTACCTTACGCTTCTTCTTTGGAGCAGTCATTTTTTCTGAGCTCGGTACCCGGGGATCT
TGAAGTTCCTATTCCGAAGTTCCTATTCTCTAGAAAGTATAGGAACTTCAGAGCGCTTTTGAAGCTAGAA
CTAGTGGATCTGATATCACCACTTTGTACAAGAAAGCTGAACGAGAAACGTAAAATGATATAAATATCAA
TATATTAAATTAGATTTTGCATAAAAAACAGACTACATAATACTGTAAAACACAACATATCCAGTCACTA
TGGTCGACCTGCAGACTGGCTGTGTATAAGGGAGCCTGACATTTATATTCCCCAGAACATCAGGTTAATG
GCGTTTTTGATGTCATTTTCGCGGTGGCTGAGATCAGCCACTTCTTCCCCGATAACGGAGACCGGCACAC
TGGCCATATCGGTGGTCATCATGCGCCAGCTTTCATCCCCGATATGCACCACCGGGTAAAGTT
